Addgene plasmid #236112: tagRFP-GPHN.FingR-HaloTag
Purpose: Half of chemically inducible GFE3. When co-expressed with 236113 can degrade inhibitory synapses in presence of TH. (trimethoprim-HaloTag ligand).
Depositing lab: Don Arnold. Depositing organization: University of Southern California. Publication: A toolbox for ablating excitatory and inhibitory synapses. Bareghamyan A, Deng C, Daoudi S, Yadav SC, Lu X, Zhang W, Campbell RE, Kramer RH, Chenoweth DM, Arnold DB. eLife. 2025 Apr 29;13:RP103757. doi: 10.7554/eLife.103757. PubMed 40298577.
Backbone
  Vector backbone: pCAG
  Vector type: Mammalian Expression
Growth in bacteria
  Bacterial resistance: Ampicillin, 100 μg/mL
  Growth temperature: 37°C
  Growth strain: DH5alpha
  Copy number: Unknown
Gene/Insert
  Gene/Insert name: tagRFP-GPHN.FingR-HaloTag
Terms and licenses: Academic/Nonprofit Terms; Industry Terms: Not Available to Industry
Depositor comments: Please visit https://doi.org/10.1101/2024.09.23.614589 for bioRxiv preprint.
How to cite: tagRFP-GPHN.FingR-HaloTag was a gift from Don Arnold (Addgene plasmid # 236112 ; http://n2t.net/addgene:236112 ; RRID:Addgene_236112)
