[The description below was written by a language model from this plasmid's Addgene catalogue record and pLannotate feature annotations shown in this document.]
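Description:
tagRFP-GPHN.FingR-HaloTag is an 8.7 kb mammalian expression plasmid on the pCAG backbone. It is propagated in E. coli through a high-copy ColE1/pUC-type origin and selected with ampicillin via the AmpR (β-lactamase) cassette. The backbone also carries an SV40 origin, which allows episomal replication in cells expressing large T antigen. Expression is driven by the composite CAG promoter, made up of the CMV immediate-early enhancer, the chicken β-actin promoter and a chimeric β-actin/β-globin intron. Downstream of the coding region lie a second small chimeric intron, a WPRE that enhances transcript stability and expression, and a bGH polyadenylation signal, followed by residual rabbit β-globin poly(A) sequence from the backbone.

The annotated coding elements, in order, are the CCR5TC zinc-finger domain, TagRFP, a fibronectin-like segment and HaloTag. The fibronectin hit is consistent with the fibronectin-scaffold GPHN.FingR named in the insert, an intrabody that binds gephyrin, the scaffold protein of inhibitory synapses. In other FingR designs a zinc-finger domain serves in transcriptional feedback to limit excess unbound probe, but the record does not state its role here. A stretch of roughly 570 nt between the fibronectin segment and HaloTag is unannotated. TagRFP provides red fluorescence to visualise the fusion, and HaloTag is a modified dehalogenase that bonds covalently to chloroalkane ligands.

According to the record, this plasmid encodes one half of a chemically inducible version of GFE3. When it is co-expressed with a partner plasmid and a trimethoprim-HaloTag ligand is added, the system degrades inhibitory synapses. The ligand presumably bridges the two halves, although the record does not describe the partner's contents.
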