Features (pLannotate 1.2.2; 27 found; start..end, strand, type, name):
      4..22      +  enhancer       CMV enhancer (fragment): human cytomegalovirus immediate early enhancer
     39..418     +  enhancer       CMV enhancer: human cytomegalovirus immediate early enhancer
    420..695     +  promoter       chicken β-actin promoter: No description available
    696..1712    +  intron         chimeric intron: chimera between introns from chicken β-actin and rabbit β-globin
   1710..1766    +  CDS            HBB (fragment): HBB_LEPEU - Experimental evidence at protein level: Swiss-Prot protein existence level 1. Involved in oxygen transport from the lung to the various peripheral tissues. From Lepus europaeus (European hare).
   1791..2129    +  CDS            CCR5TC: zinc-finger domain from the CCR5-224 (+) zinc-finger nuclease that recognizes the left half-site target sequence in the human CCR5 gene (Perez et al., 2008; Gross et al., 2013)
   2136..2843    +  CDS            TagRFP: monomeric derivative of red fluorescent protein from Entacmaea quadricolor (Merzlyak et al., 2007) mammalian codon-optimized
   2898..3104    +  CDS            FINC_PLEWA (fragment): Experimental evidence at transcript level: Swiss-Prot protein existence level 2. Fibronectins bind cell surfaces and various compounds including collagen, fibrin, heparin, DNA, and actin. Fibronectins are involved in cell adhesion, cell motility, opsonization, wound healing, and maintenance of cell shape. May be involved in osteoblast compaction (By similarity). From Pleurodeles waltl (Iberian ribbed newt).
   3672..4553    +  CDS            HaloTag®: modified bacterial dehalogenase that forms covalent bonds with chloroalkane derivatives
   4593..4725    +  intron         chimeric intron: chimera between introns from human β-globin and immunoglobulin heavy chain genes
   4734..5322    +  misc_feature   WPRE: woodchuck hepatitis virus posttranscriptional regulatory element
   5326..5342    +  misc_feature   MCS (fragment): pUC18/19 multiple cloning site
   5355..5466    +  polyA_signal   bGH poly(A) signal: bovine growth hormone polyadenylation signal
   5562..5580    -  promoter       T3 promoter: promoter for bacteriophage T3 RNA polymerase
   5639..5713    +  CDS            HBB (fragment): HBB_PONPY - Experimental evidence at transcript level: Swiss-Prot protein existence level 2. Involved in oxygen transport from the lung to the various peripheral tissues. From Pongo pygmaeus (Bornean orangutan).
   5788..5843    +  polyA_signal   β-globin poly(A) signal: rabbit β-globin polyadenylation signal (Gil and Proudfoot, 1987)
   6228..6244    -  protein_bind   lac operator: The lac repressor binds to the lac operator to inhibit transcription in E. coli. This inhibition can be relieved by adding lactose or isopropyl-β-D-thiogalactopyranoside (IPTG). lac repressor encoded by lacI
   6252..6282    -  promoter       lac promoter: promoter for the E. coli lac operon
   6297..6318    -  protein_bind   CAP binding site: CAP binding activates transcription in the presence of cAMP. E. coli catabolite activator protein
   6331..6370    -  CDS            lacI (fragment): lac repressor; lacI; The lac repressor binds to the lac operator to inhibit transcription in E. coli. This inhibition can be relieved by adding lactose or isopropyl-β-D-thiogalactopyranoside (IPTG).
   6377..6399    +  promoter       SV40 promoter (fragment): SV40 enhancer and early promoter
   6423..6558    +  rep_origin     SV40 ori: SV40 origin of replication
   6578..6712    +  polyA_signal   SV40 poly(A) signal: SV40 polyadenylation signal
   6714..6768    -  CDS            lacI (fragment): lac repressor; lacI; The lac repressor binds to the lac operator to inhibit transcription in E. coli. This inhibition can be relieved by adding lactose or isopropyl-β-D-thiogalactopyranoside (IPTG).
   6951..7539    -  rep_origin     ori: high-copy-number ColE1/pMB1/pBR322/pUC origin of replication
   7710..8570    -  CDS            AmpR: β-lactamase; bla; confers resistance to ampicillin, carbenicillin, and related antibiotics
   8571..8675    -  promoter       AmpR promoter: bla
>Addgene plasmid #236112 | tagRFP-GPHN.FingR-HaloTag | addgene full sequence | sequence record 477436 | Addgene NGS Result
GTCGACATTGATTATTGACTAGAGTCATCCTCATCGTCGACATTGATTATTGACTAGTTATTAATAGTAA
TCAATTACGGGGTCATTAGTTCATAGCCCATATATGGAGTTCCGCGTTACATAACTTACGGTAAATGGCC
CGCCTGGCTGACCGCCCAACGACCCCCGCCCATTGACGTCAATAATGACGTATGTTCCCATAGTAACGCC
AATAGGGACTTTCCATTGACGTCAATGGGTGGAGTATTTACGGTAAACTGCCCACTTGGCAGTACATCAA
GTGTATCATATGCCAAGTACGCCCCCTATTGACGTCAATGACGGTAAATGGCCCGCCTGGCATTATGCCC
AGTACATGACCTTATGGGACTTTCCTACTTGGCAGTACATCTACGTATTAGTCATCGCTATTACCATGGT
CGAGGTGAGCCCCACGTTCTGCTTCACTCTCCCCATCTCCCCCCCCTCCCCACCCCCAATTTTGTATTTA
TTTATTTTTTAATTATTTTGTGCAGCGATGGGGGCGGGGGGGGGGGGGGCGCGCGCCGGGGGGGGGGGGG
CGGGGCGAGGGGCGGGGCGGGGCGAGGCGGAGAGGTGCGGCGGCAGCCAATCAGAGCGGCGCGCTCCGAA
AGTTTCCTTTTATGGCGAGGCGGCGGCGGCGGCGGCCCTATAAAAAGCGAAGCGCGCGGCGGGCGGGAGT
CGCTGCGCGCTGCCTTCGCCCCGTGCCCCGCTCCGCCGCCGCCTCGCGCCGCCCGCCCCGGCTCTGACTG
ACCGCGTTACTCCCACAGGTGAGCGGGCGGGACGGCCCTTCTCCTCCGGGCTGTAATTAGCGCTTGGTTT
AATGACGGCTTGTTTCTTTTCTGTGGCTGCGTGAAAGCCTTGAGGGGCTCCGGGAGGGCCCTTTGTGCGG
GGGGAGCGGCTCGGGGGGTGCGTGCGTGTGTGTGTGCGTGGGGAGCGCCGCGTGCGGCTCCGCGCTGCCC
GGCGGCTGTGAGCGCTGCGGGCGCGGCGCGGGGCTTTGTGCGCTCCGCAGTGTGCGCGAGGGGAGCGCGG
CCGGGGGCGGTGCCCCGCGGTGCGGGGGGGGCTGCGAGGGGAACAAAGGCTGCGTGCGGGGTGTGTGCGT
GGGGGGGTGAGCAGGGGGTGTGGGCGCGTCGGTCGGGCTGCAACCCCCCCTGCACCCCCCTCCCCGAGTT
GCTGAGCACGGCCCGGCTTCGGGTGCGGGGCTCCGTACGGGGCGTGGCGCGGGGCTCGCCGTGCCGGGCG
GGGGGTGGCGGCAGGTGGGGGTGCCGGGCGGGGCGGGGCCGCCTCGGGCCGGGGAGGGCTCGGGGGAGGG
GCGCGGCGGCCCCCGGAGCGCCGGCGGCTGTCGAGGCGCGGCGAGCCGCAGCCATTGCCTTTTATGGTAA
TCGTGCGAGAGGGCGCAGGGACTTCCTTTGTCCCAAATCTGTGCGGAGCCGAAATCTGGGAGGCGCCGCC
GCACCCCCTCTAGCGGGCGCGGGGCGAAGCGGTGCGGCGCCGGCAGGAAGGAAATGGGCGGGGAGGGCCT
TCGTGCGTCGCCGCGCCGCCGTCCCCTTCTCCCTCTCCAGCCTCGGGGCTGTCCGCGGGGGGACGGCTGC
CTTCGGGGGGGACGGGGCAGGGCGGGGTTCGGCTTCTGGCGTGTGACCGGCGGCTCTAGAGCCTCTGCTA
ACCATGTTCATGCCTTCTTCTTTTTCCTACAGCTCCTGGGCAACGTGCTGGTTATTGTGCTGTCTCATCA
TTTTGGCAAAGAATTCGGTACCGTCATCCTCATCATTATGTTCCAGTGCCGGATCTGCATGCGGAACTTC
AGCGACCGGTCCAACCTGAGCAGGCACATCAGAACCCACACCGGAGAAAAGCCCTTCGCCTGCGACATTT
GCGGCCGGAAGTTCGCCATCAGCAGCAACCTGAACAGCCACACCAAGATCCACACTGGCAGCCAGAAACC
TTTCCAGTGCAGAATTTGTATGAGAAACTTTAGCAGAAGCGACAACCTGGCCAGACACATCCGGACACAT
ACTGGTGAAAAACCTTTTGCCTGTGATATCTGTGGCAGAAAGTTTGCCACCTCCGGCAATCTGACCCGGC
ACACAAAGATTCACCTGCGGGGCAGCCAGGGATCCGTGTCTAAGGGCGAAGAGCTGATTAAGGAGAACAT
GCACATGAAGCTGTACATGGAGGGCACCGTGAACAACCACCACTTCAAGTGCACATCCGAGGGCGAAGGC
AAGCCCTACGAGGGCACCCAGACCATGAGAATCAAGGTGGTCGAGGGCGGCCCTCTCCCCTTCGCCTTCG
ACATCCTGGCTACCAGCTTCATGTACGGCAGCAGAACCTTCATCAACCACACCCAGGGCATCCCCGACTT
CTTTAAGCAGTCCTTCCCTGAGGGCTTCACATGGGAGAGAGTCACCACATACGAAGACGGGGGCGTGCTG
ACCGCTACCCAGGACACCAGCCTCCAGGACGGCTGCCTCATCTACAACGTCAAGATCAGAGGGGTGAACT
TCCCATCCAACGGCCCTGTGATGCAGAAGAAAACACTCGGCTGGGAGGCCAACACCGAGATGCTGTACCC
CGCTGACGGCGGCCTGGAAGGCAGAAGCGACATGGCCCTGAAGCTCGTGGGCGGGGGCCACCTGATCTGC
AACTTCAAGACCACATACAGATCCAAGAAACCCGCTAAGAACCTCAAGATGCCCGGCGTCTACTATGTGG
ACCACAGACTGGAAAGAATCAAGGAGGCCGACAAAGAGACCTACGTCGAGCAGCACGAGGTGGCTGTGGC
CAGATACTGCGACCTCCCTAGCAAACTGGGGCACAAACTTAATGGTGGAGGTTCTGGAGGCGGTTCAGGT
GGAGGTTCTGGAGGCGGTTCTCCATGGCTCGAAGTCAAGGAAGCATCACCAACCAGCATCCAGATCAGCT
GGGGCAAGTACAAGGTCATGGTTCGCTACTACCGCATCACCTACGGTGAAACTGGTGGCAATAGCCCTGT
CCAGGAATTCACCGTGCCTGGCAGCAAGTCCACTGCTACCATCAGCAGCCTGAAACCTGGTGTCGACTAT
ACCATCACGGTGTACGCCGTCACGATCGACCACTGGAACTACCAGGACCCGATCCCGATCTCCATCAACT
ACCGCACCGGTTCAGCTAGCGGTGGAGGTTCTGGTGGAGGTTCTGGAGGTGGATCAGGAGGAGGTTCGAG
ATCTAAGCTCTCAGGTGGCGGAGGGAGCGGCGGAGGTGGCTCTGGAGGTGGTGGCTCAGCTGAAGCATGG
TACAATCTGGGAAACGCTTATTACAAGCAGGGCGACTATCAAAAAGCCATTGAGTATTACCAAAAGGCTC
TTGAGCTAGACCCTAATAACGCCGAAGCGTGGTATAACCTAGGCAACGCATATTACAAGCAGGGAGACTA
CCAAAAGGCAATCGAATATTACCAGAAGGCACTCGAACTGGACCCAAATAACGCAGAGGCTTGGTATAAT
CTGGGAAACGCCTACTATAAACAGGGTGACTACCAAAAGGCGATAGAGGACTATCAGAAGGCCTTGGAGC
TCGATCCGAACAATCTGCAACGTAGTGCTGGTGGCGGAGGGTCTGGTGGAGGAGGCTCAGGAGGAGGTGG
CGCATCAATCGATGCATTAAGCGCCACGCGTGAAATCGGTACTGGCTTTCCATTCGACCCCCATTATGTG
GAAGTCCTGGGCGAGCGCATGCACTACGTCGATGTTGGTCCGCGCGATGGCACCCCTGTGCTGTTCCTGC
ACGGTAACCCGACCTCCTCCTACGTGTGGCGCAACATCATCCCGCATGTTGCACCGACCCATCGCTGCAT
TGCTCCAGACCTGATCGGTATGGGCAAATCCGACAAACCAGACCTGGGTTATTTCTTCGACGACCACGTC
CGCTTCATGGATGCCTTCATCGAAGCCCTGGGTCTGGAAGAGGTCGTCCTGGTCATTCACGACTGGGGCT
CCGCTCTGGGTTTCCACTGGGCCAAGCGCAATCCAGAGCGCGTCAAAGGTATTGCATTTATGGAGTTCAT
CCGCCCTATCCCGACCTGGGACGAATGGCCAGAATTTGCCCGCGAGACCTTCCAGGCCTTCCGCACCACC
GACGTCGGCCGCAAGCTGATCATCGATCAGAACGTTTTTATCGAGGGTACGCTGCCGATGGGTGTCGTCC
GCCCGCTGACTGAAGTCGAGATGGACCATTACCGCGAGCCGTTCCTGAATCCTGTTGACCGCGAGCCACT
GTGGCGCTTCCCAAACGAGCTGCCAATCGCCGGTGAGCCAGCGAACATCGTCGCGCTGGTCGAAGAATAC
ATGGACTGGCTGCACCAGTCCCCTGTCCCGAAGCTGCTGTTCTGGGGCACCCCAGGCGTTCTGATCCCAC
CGGCCGAAGCCGCTCGCCTGGCCAAAAGCCTGCCTAACTGCAAGGCTGTGGACATCGGCCCGGGTCTGAA
TCTGCTGCAAGAAGACAACCCGGACCTGATCGGCAGCGAGATCGCGCGCTGGCTGTCTACTCTGGAGATT
TCCTAACAATTGAGTAAAGCGGCCCCGGACTCGAGGCCGCAGGTAAGTATCAAGGTTACAAGACAGGTTT
AAGGAGACCAATAGAAACTGGGCTTGTCGAGACAGAGAAGACTCTTGCGTTTCTGATAGGCACCTATTGG
TCTTACTGACATCCACTTTGCCTTTCTCTCCACAGGTGTCGACAATCAACCTCTGGATTACAAAATTTGT
GAAAGATTGACTGGTATTCTTAACTATGTTGCTCCTTTTACGCTATGTGGATACGCTGCTTTAATGCCTT
TGTATCATGCTATTGCTTCCCGTATGGCTTTCATTTTCTCCTCCTTGTATAAATCCTGGTTGCTGTCTCT
TTATGAGGAGTTGTGGCCCGTTGTCAGGCAACGTGGCGTGGTGTGCACTGTGTTTGCTGACGCAACCCCC
ACTGGTTGGGGCATTGCCACCACCTGTCAGCTCCTTTCCGGGACTTTCGCTTTCCCCCTCCCTATTGCCA
CGGCGGAACTCATCGCCGCCTGCCTTGCCCGCTGCTGGACAGGGGCTCGGCTGTTGGGCACTGACAATTC
CGTGGTGTTGTCGGGGAAGCTGACGTCCTTTCCATGGCTGCTCGCCTGTGTTGCCACCTGGATTCTGCGC
GGGACGTCCTTCTGCTACGTCCCTTCGGCCCTCAATCCAGCGGACCTTCCTTCCCGCGGCCTGCTGCCGG
CTCTGCGGCCTCTTCCGCGTCTTCGCCTTCGCCCTCAGACGAGTCGGATCTCCCTTTGGGCCGCCTCCCC
GCCTGGAATTCGAGCTCGGTACGATCAGCCTCGACTGTGCCTTCTAGTTGCCAGCCATCTGTTGTTTGCC
CCTCCCCCGTGCCTTCCTTGACCCTGGAAGGTGCCACTCCCACTGTCCTTTCCTAATAAAATGAGGAAAT
TGCATCGCATTGTCTGAGTAGGTGTCATTCTATTCTGGGGGGTGGGGTGGGGCAGGACAGCAAGGGGGAG
GATTGGGAAGACAATAGCCCAGCTTTTGTTCCCTTTAGTGAGGGTTAATTGCGCGCTTGGCGTAATCATG
GTCATAGCTGTTTCCTGTGTGAAATTGTTATCCGCTAATTCACTCCTCAGGTGCAGGCTGCCTATCAGAA
GGTGGTGGCTGGTGTGGCCAATGCCCTGGCTCACAAATACCACTGAGATCGATCTTTTTCCCTCTGCCAA
AAATTATGGGGACATCATGAAGCCCCTTGAGCATCTGACTTCTGGCTAATAAAGGAAATTTATTTTCATT
GCAATAGTGTGTTGGAATTTTTTGTGTCTCTCACTCGGAAGGACATATGGGAGGGCAAATCATTTAAAAC
ATCAGAATGAGTATTTGGTTTAGAGTTTGGCAACATATGCCCATATGCTGGCTGCCATGAACAAAGGTTG
GCTATAAAGAGGTCATCAGTATATGAAACAGCCCCCTGCTGTCCATTCCTTATTCCATAGAAAAGCCTTG
ACTTGAGGTTAGATTTTTTTTATATTTTGTTTTGTGTTATTTTTTTCTTTAACATCCCTAAAATTTTCCT
TACATGTTTTACTAGCCAGATTTTTCCTCCTCTCCTGACTACTCCCAGTCATAGCTGTCCCTCTTCTCTT
ATGGAGATCCCTCGACCTGCAGCCCAAGCTTGGCGTAATCATGGTCATAGCTGTTTCCTGTGTGAAATTG
TTATCCGCTCACAATTCCACACAACATACGAGCCGGAAGCATAAAGTGTAAAGCCTGGGGTGCCTAATGA
GTGAGCTAACTCACATTAATTGCGTTGCGCTCACTGCCCGCTTTCCAGTCGGGAAACCTGTCGTGCCAGC
GGATCCGCATCTCAATTAGTCAGCAACCATAGTCCCGCCCCTAACTCCGCCCATCCCGCCCCTAACTCCG
CCCAGTTCCGCCCATTCTCCGCCCCATGGCTGACTAATTTTTTTTATTTATGCAGAGGCCGAGGCCGCCT
CGGCCTCTGAGCTATTCCAGAAGTAGTGAGGAGGCTTTTTTGGAGGCCTAGGCTTTTGCAAAAAGCTAAC
TTGTTTATTGCAGCTTATAATGGTTACAAATAAAGCAATAGCATCACAAATTTCACAAATAAAGCATTTT
TTTCACTGCATTCTAGTTGTGGTTTGTCCAAACTCATCAATGTATCTTATCATGTCTGGATCCGCTGCAT
TAATGAATCGGCCAACGCGCGGGGAGAGGCGGTTTGCGTATTGGGCGCTCTTCCGCTTCCTCGCTCACTG
ACTCGCTGCGCTCGGTCGTTCGGCTGCGGCGAGCGGTATCAGCTCACTCAAAGGCGGTAATACGGTTATC
CACAGAATCAGGGGATAACGCAGGAAAGAACATGTGAGCAAAAGGCCAGCAAAAGGCCAGGAACCGTAAA
AAGGCCGCGTTGCTGGCGTTTTTCCATAGGCTCCGCCCCCCTGACGAGCATCACAAAAATCGACGCTCAA
GTCAGAGGTGGCGAAACCCGACAGGACTATAAAGATACCAGGCGTTTCCCCCTGGAAGCTCCCTCGTGCG
CTCTCCTGTTCCGACCCTGCCGCTTACCGGATACCTGTCCGCCTTTCTCCCTTCGGGAAGCGTGGCGCTT
TCTCATAGCTCACGCTGTAGGTATCTCAGTTCGGTGTAGGTCGTTCGCTCCAAGCTGGGCTGTGTGCACG
AACCCCCCGTTCAGCCCGACCGCTGCGCCTTATCCGGTAACTATCGTCTTGAGTCCAACCCGGTAAGACA
CGACTTATCGCCACTGGCAGCAGCCACTGGTAACAGGATTAGCAGAGCGAGGTATGTAGGCGGTGCTACA
GAGTTCTTGAAGTGGTGGCCTAACTACGGCTACACTAGAAGAACAGTATTTGGTATCTGCGCTCTGCTGA
AGCCAGTTACCTTCGGAAAAAGAGTTGGTAGCTCTTGATCCGGCAAACAAACCACCGCTGGTAGCGGTGG
TTTTTTTGTTTGCAAGCAGCAGATTACGCGCAGAAAAAAAGGATCTCAAGAAGATCCTTTGATCTTTTCT
ACGGGGTCTGACGCTCAGTGGAACGAAAACTCACGTTAAGGGATTTTGGTCATGAGATTATCAAAAAGGA
TCTTCACCTAGATCCTTTTAAATTAAAAATGAAGTTTTAAATCAATCTAAAGTATATATGAGTAAACTTG
GTCTGACAGTTACCAATGCTTAATCAGTGAGGCACCTATCTCAGCGATCTGTCTATTTCGTTCATCCATA
GTTGCCTGACTCCCCGTCGTGTAGATAACTACGATACGGGAGGGCTTACCATCTGGCCCCAGTGCTGCAA
TGATACCGCGAGACCCACGCTCACCGGCTCCAGATTTATCAGCAATAAACCAGCCAGCCGGAAGGGCCGA
GCGCAGAAGTGGTCCTGCAACTTTATCCGCCTCCATCCAGTCTATTAATTGTTGCCGGGAAGCTAGAGTA
AGTAGTTCGCCAGTTAATAGTTTGCGCAACGTTGTTGCCATTGCTACAGGCATCGTGGTGTCACGCTCGT
CGTTTGGTATGGCTTCATTCAGCTCCGGTTCCCAACGATCAAGGCGAGTTACATGATCCCCCATGTTGTG
CAAAAAAGCGGTTAGCTCCTTCGGTCCTCCGATCGTTGTCAGAAGTAAGTTGGCCGCAGTGTTATCACTC
ATGGTTATGGCAGCACTGCATAATTCTCTTACTGTCATGCCATCCGTAAGATGCTTTTCTGTGACTGGTG
AGTACTCAACCAAGTCATTCTGAGAATAGTGTATGCGGCGACCGAGTTGCTCTTGCCCGGCGTCAATACG
GGATAATACCGCGCCACATAGCAGAACTTTAAAAGTGCTCATCATTGGAAAACGTTCTTCGGGGCGAAAA
CTCTCAAGGATCTTACCGCTGTTGAGATCCAGTTCGATGTAACCCACTCGTGCACCCAACTGATCTTCAG
CATCTTTTACTTTCACCAGCGTTTCTGGGTGAGCAAAAACAGGAAGGCAAAATGCCGCAAAAAAGGGAAT
AAGGGCGACACGGAAATGTTGAATACTCATACTCTTCCTTTTTCAATATTATTGAAGCATTTATCAGGGT
TATTGTCTCATGAGCGGATACATATTTGAATGTATTTAGAAAAATAAACAAATAGGGGTTCCGCGCACAT
TTCCCCGAAAAGTGCCACCTGG
